LOCUS       Exported 8323 bp ds-DNA circular SYN 13-MAY-2021
DEFINITION  3rd generation lentiviral gRNA plasmid targeting human CDK11A.
ACCESSION   .
VERSION     .
KEYWORDS    CDK11A gRNA (BRDN0001145793)
SOURCE      synthetic DNA construct
  ORGANISM  synthetic DNA construct
REFERENCE   1 (bases 1 to 8323)
  AUTHORS   Doench JG, Fusi N, Sullender M, Hegde M, Vaimberg EW, Donovan KF,
            Smith I, Tothova Z, Wilen C, Orchard R, Virgin HW, Listgarten J,
            Root DE
  TITLE     Optimized sgRNA design to maximize activity and minimize off-target
            effects of CRISPR-Cas9.
  JOURNAL   Nat Biotechnol. 2016 Jan 18. doi: 10.1038/nbt.3437.
  PUBMED    26780180
REFERENCE   2 (bases 1 to 8323)
  AUTHORS   .
  TITLE     Direct Submission
  JOURNAL   Exported May 13, 2021 from SnapGene Server 1.1.58
            http://www.snapgene.com
FEATURES             Location/Qualifiers
     source          1..8323
                     /organism="synthetic DNA construct"
                     /mol_type="other DNA"
     promoter        87..1265
                     /label=EF-1-alpha promoter
                     /note="strong constitutive promoter for human elongation
                     factor EF-1-alpha"
     intron          318..1256
                     /label=EF-1-alpha intron A
                     /note="intron upstream of the start codon of human
                     EF-1-alpha"
     primer_bind     1213..1233
                     /label=EF1a-F
                     /note="Human elongation factor-1a promoter, forward primer"
     CDS             1278..1877
                     /codon_start=1
                     /gene="pac from Streptomyces alboniger"
                     /product="puromycin N-acetyltransferase"
                     /label=PuroR
                     /note="confers resistance to puromycin"
                     /translation="MTEYKPTVRLATRDDVPRAVRTLAAAFADYPATRHTVDPDRHIER
                     VTELQELFLTRVGLDIGKVWVADDGAAVAVWTTPESVEAGAVFAEIGPRMAELSGSRLA
                     AQQQMEGLLAPHRPKEPAWFLATVGVSPDHQGKGLGSAVVLPGVEAAERAGVPAFLETS
                     APRNLPFYERLGFTVTADVEVPEGPRTWCMTRKPGA"
     primer_bind     complement(1278..1297)
                     /label=Puro-R
                     /note="Puromycin resistance gene, reverse primer. Also
                     called puro-variant-R"
     primer_bind     1774..1794
                     /label=Puro-F
                     /note="Puromycin resistance gene, forward primer"
     misc_feature    1893..2481
                     /label=WPRE
                     /note="woodchuck hepatitis virus posttranscriptional
                     regulatory element"
     primer_bind     complement(1946..1966)
                     /label=WPRE-R
                     /note="WPRE, reverse primer"
     CDS             complement(2364..2375)
                     /codon_start=1
                     /product="Factor Xa recognition and cleavage site"
                     /label=Factor Xa site
                     /translation="IEGR"
     LTR             2553..2786
                     /label=3' LTR (Delta-U3)
                     /note="self-inactivating 3' long terminal repeat (LTR) from
                     HIV-1"
     polyA_signal    2864..2985
                     /label=SV40 poly(A) signal
                     /note="SV40 polyadenylation signal"
     primer_bind     complement(2901..2920)
                     /label=SV40pA-R
                     /note="SV40 polyA, reverse primer"
     primer_bind     2955..2974
                     /label=EBV-rev
                     /note="SV40 polyA terminator, reverse primer"
     rep_origin      3025..3160
                     /label=SV40 ori
                     /note="SV40 origin of replication"
     primer_bind     3087..3106
                     /label=SV40pro-F
                     /note="SV40 promoter/origin, forward primer"
     primer_bind     complement(3180..3199)
                     /label=T7
                     /note="T7 promoter, forward primer"
     promoter        complement(3181..3199)
                     /label=T7 promoter
                     /note="promoter for bacteriophage T7 RNA polymerase"
     primer_bind     complement(3209..3226)
                     /label=M13 Forward
                     /note="In lacZ gene. Also called M13-F20 or M13 (-21)
                     Forward"
     primer_bind     complement(3209..3225)
                     /label=M13 fwd
                     /note="common sequencing primer, one of multiple similar
                     variants"
     primer_bind     complement(3218..3240)
                     /label=M13/pUC Forward
                     /note="In lacZ gene"
     rep_origin      3367..3822
                     /direction=RIGHT
                     /label=f1 ori
                     /note="f1 bacteriophage origin of replication; arrow
                     indicates direction of (+) strand synthesis"
     primer_bind     complement(3454..3473)
                     /label=F1ori-R
                     /note="F1 origin, reverse primer"
     primer_bind     3664..3685
                     /label=F1ori-F
                     /note="F1 origin, forward primer"
     promoter        3848..3952
                     /gene="bla"
                     /label=AmpR promoter
     CDS             3953..4813
                     /codon_start=1
                     /gene="bla"
                     /product="beta-lactamase"
                     /label=AmpR
                     /note="confers resistance to ampicillin, carbenicillin, and
                     related antibiotics"
                     /translation="MSIQHFRVALIPFFAAFCLPVFAHPETLVKVKDAEDQLGARVGYI
                     ELDLNSGKILESFRPEERFPMMSTFKVLLCGAVLSRIDAGQEQLGRRIHYSQNDLVEYS
                     PVTEKHLTDGMTVRELCSAAITMSDNTAANLLLTTIGGPKELTAFLHNMGDHVTRLDRW
                     EPELNEAIPNDERDTTMPVAMATTLRKLLTGELLTLASRQQLIDWMEADKVAGPLLRSA
                     LPAGWFIADKSGAGERGSRGIIAALGPDGKPSRIVVIYTTGSQATMDERNRQIAEIGAS
                     LIKHW"
     primer_bind     complement(4171..4190)
                     /label=Amp-R
                     /note="Ampicillin resistance gene, reverse primer"
     rep_origin      4984..5572
                     /direction=RIGHT
                     /label=ori
                     /note="high-copy-number ColE1/pMB1/pBR322/pUC origin of
                     replication"
     primer_bind     5473..5492
                     /label=pBR322ori-F
                     /note="pBR322 origin, forward primer"
     primer_bind     5726..5743
                     /label=L4440
                     /note="L4440 vector, forward primer"
     protein_bind    5860..5881
                     /label=CAP binding site
                     /bound_moiety="E. coli catabolite activator protein"
                     /note="CAP binding activates transcription in the presence
                     of cAMP."
     promoter        5896..5926
                     /label=lac promoter
                     /note="promoter for the E. coli lac operon"
     protein_bind    5934..5950
                     /label=lac operator
                     /bound_moiety="lac repressor encoded by lacI"
                     /note="The lac repressor binds to the lac operator to
                     inhibit transcription in E. coli. This inhibition can be
                     relieved by adding lactose or
                     isopropyl-beta-D-thiogalactopyranoside (IPTG)."
     primer_bind     5939..5961
                     /label=M13/pUC Reverse
                     /note="In lacZ gene"
     primer_bind     5958..5974
                     /label=M13 rev
                     /note="common sequencing primer, one of multiple similar
                     variants"
     primer_bind     5958..5974
                     /label=M13 Reverse
                     /note="In lacZ gene. Also called M13-rev"
     primer_bind     5993..6013
                     /label=T3
                     /note="T3 promoter, forward primer"
     promoter        5995..6013
                     /label=T3 promoter
                     /note="promoter for bacteriophage T3 RNA polymerase"
     promoter        6041..6267
                     /label=RSV promoter
                     /note="Rous sarcoma virus enhancer/promoter"
     LTR             6268..6448
                     /label=5' LTR (truncated)
                     /note="truncated 5' long terminal repeat (LTR) from HIV-1"
     misc_feature    6495..6620
                     /label=HIV-1 Psi
                     /note="packaging signal of human immunodeficiency virus
                     type 1"
     misc_feature    7113..7346
                     /label=RRE
                     /note="The Rev response element (RRE) of HIV-1 allows for
                     Rev-dependent mRNA export from the nucleus to the
                     cytoplasm."
     CDS             7531..7575
                     /codon_start=1
                     /product="antigenic peptide corresponding to amino acids
                     655 to 669 of the HIV envelope protein gp41 (Lutje Hulsik
                     et al., 2013)"
                     /label=gp41 peptide
                     /note="recognized by the 2H10 single-chain llama nanobody"
                     /translation="KNEQELLELDKWASL"
     promoter        7753..7993
                     /label=U6 promoter
                     /note="RNA polymerase III promoter for human U6 snRNA"
     primer_bind     7753..7773
                     /label=hU6-F
                     /note="Human U6 promoter, forward primer"
     primer_bind     7924..7943
                     /label=LKO.1 5'
                     /note="Human U6 promoter, forward primer"
     misc_RNA        8023..8098
                     /label=gRNA scaffold
                     /note="guide RNA scaffold for the Streptococcus pyogenes
                     CRISPR/Cas9 system"
     misc_feature    8154..8271
                     /label=cPPT/CTS
                     /note="central polypurine tract and central termination
                     sequence of HIV-1"
ORIGIN
        1 cccgggtgca aagatggata aagttttaaa cagagaggaa tctttgcagc taatggacct
       61 tctaggtctt gaaaggagtg ggaattggct ccggtgcccg tcagtgggca gagcgcacat
      121 cgcccacagt ccccgagaag ttggggggag gggtcggcaa ttgatccggt gcctagagaa
      181 ggtggcgcgg ggtaaactgg gaaagtgatg tcgtgtactg gctccgcctt tttcccgagg
      241 gtgggggaga accgtatata agtgcagtag tcgccgtgaa cgttcttttt cgcaacgggt
      301 ttgccgccag aacacaggta agtgccgtgt gtggttcccg cgggcctggc ctctttacgg
      361 gttatggccc ttgcgtgcct tgaattactt ccacctggct gcagtacgtg attcttgatc
      421 ccgagcttcg ggttggaagt gggtgggaga gttcgaggcc ttgcgcttaa ggagcccctt
      481 cgcctcgtgc ttgagttgag gcctggcctg ggcgctgggg ccgccgcgtg cgaatctggt
      541 ggcaccttcg cgcctgtctc gctgctttcg ataagtctct agccatttaa aatttttgat
      601 gacctgctgc gacgcttttt ttctggcaag atagtcttgt aaatgcgggc caagatctgc
      661 acactggtat ttcggttttt ggggccgcgg gcggcgacgg ggcccgtgcg tcccagcgca
      721 catgttcggc gaggcggggc ctgcgagcgc ggccaccgag aatcggacgg gggtagtctc
      781 aagctggccg gcctgctctg gtgcctggcc tcgcgccgcc gtgtatcgcc ccgccctggg
      841 cggcaaggct ggcccggtcg gcaccagttg cgtgagcgga aagatggccg cttcccggcc
      901 ctgctgcagg gagctcaaaa tggaggacgc ggcgctcggg agagcgggcg ggtgagtcac
      961 ccacacaaag gaaaagggcc tttccgtcct cagccgtcgc ttcatgtgac tccacggagt
     1021 accgggcgcc gtccaggcac ctcgattagt tctcgagctt ttggagtacg tcgtctttag
     1081 gttgggggga ggggttttat gcgatggagt ttccccacac tgagtgggtg gagactgaag
     1141 ttaggccagc ttggcacttg atgtaattct ccttggaatt tgcccttttt gagtttggat
     1201 cttggttcat tctcaagcct cagacagtgg ttcaaagttt ttttcttcca tttcaggtgt
     1261 cgtgacgtac ggccaccatg accgagtaca agcccacggt gcgcctcgcc acccgcgacg
     1321 acgtccccag ggccgtacgc accctcgccg ccgcgttcgc cgactacccc gccacgcgcc
     1381 acaccgtcga tccggaccgc cacatcgagc gggtcaccga gctgcaagaa ctcttcctca
     1441 cgcgcgtcgg gctcgacatc ggcaaggtgt gggtcgcgga cgacggcgcc gccgtggcgg
     1501 tctggaccac gccggagagc gtcgaagcgg gggcggtgtt cgccgagatc ggcccgcgca
     1561 tggccgagtt gagcggttcc cggctggccg cgcagcaaca gatggaaggc ctcctggcgc
     1621 cgcaccggcc caaggagccc gcgtggttcc tggccaccgt cggagtctcg cccgaccacc
     1681 agggcaaggg tctgggcagc gccgtcgtgc tccccggagt ggaggcggcc gagcgcgccg
     1741 gggtgcccgc cttcctggag acctccgcgc cccgcaacct ccccttctac gagcggctcg
     1801 gcttcaccgt caccgccgac gtcgaggtgc ccgaaggacc gcgcacctgg tgcatgaccc
     1861 gcaagcccgg tgcctgaacg cgttaagtcg acaatcaacc tctggattac aaaatttgtg
     1921 aaagattgac tggtattctt aactatgttg ctccttttac gctatgtgga tacgctgctt
     1981 taatgccttt gtatcatgct attgcttccc gtatggcttt cattttctcc tccttgtata
     2041 aatcctggtt gctgtctctt tatgaggagt tgtggcccgt tgtcaggcaa cgtggcgtgg
     2101 tgtgcactgt gtttgctgac gcaaccccca ctggttgggg cattgccacc acctgtcagc
     2161 tcctttccgg gactttcgct ttccccctcc ctattgccac ggcggaactc atcgccgcct
     2221 gccttgcccg ctgctggaca ggggctcggc tgttgggcac tgacaattcc gtggtgttgt
     2281 cggggaaatc atcgtccttt ccttggctgc tcgcctgtgt tgccacctgg attctgcgcg
     2341 ggacgtcctt ctgctacgtc ccttcggccc tcaatccagc ggaccttcct tcccgcggcc
     2401 tgctgccggc tctgcggcct cttccgcgtc ttcgccttcg ccctcagacg agtcggatct
     2461 ccctttgggc cgcctccccg cgtcgacttt aagaccaatg acttacaagg cagctgtaga
     2521 tcttagccac tttttaaaag aaaagggggg actggaaggg ctaattcact cccaacgaag
     2581 acaagatctg ctttttgctt gtactgggtc tctctggtta gaccagatct gagcctggga
     2641 gctctctggc taactaggga acccactgct taagcctcaa taaagcttgc cttgagtgct
     2701 tcaagtagtg tgtgcccgtc tgttgtgtga ctctggtaac tagagatccc tcagaccctt
     2761 ttagtcagtg tggaaaatct ctagcagtac gtatagtagt tcatgtcatc ttattattca
     2821 gtatttataa cttgcaaaga aatgaatatc agagagtgag aggaacttgt ttattgcagc
     2881 ttataatggt tacaaataaa gcaatagcat cacaaatttc acaaataaag catttttttc
     2941 actgcattct agttgtggtt tgtccaaact catcaatgta tcttatcatg tctggctcta
     3001 gctatcccgc ccctaactcc gcccatcccg cccctaactc cgcccagttc cgcccattct
     3061 ccgccccatg gctgactaat tttttttatt tatgcagagg ccgaggccgc ctcggcctct
     3121 gagctattcc agaagtagtg aggaggcttt tttggaggcc tagggacgta cccaattcgc
     3181 cctatagtga gtcgtattac gcgcgctcac tggccgtcgt tttacaacgt cgtgactggg
     3241 aaaaccctgg cgttacccaa cttaatcgcc ttgcagcaca tccccctttc gccagctggc
     3301 gtaatagcga agaggcccgc accgatcgcc cttcccaaca gttgcgcagc ctgaatggcg
     3361 aatgggnnnn nnnnnnnnnn nnnnnnnnnn nnnnnnnnnn nnnnnnnnnn nnnnnnnnnn
     3421 nnnnnnnnnn nnnnnnnnnn nnnnnnnnnn nnnnnnnnnn nnnnnnnnnn nnnnnnnnnn
     3481 nnnnnnnnnn cnnnnnnnnn nnnnnnnnnn nnnnnnnnnn nnnnnnnnnn nnnnnnnnnn
     3541 nnnnnnnnnn nnnnnnnnnn nnnnnnnnnn nnnnnnnnnn nnannnnnnn nnnnnnnnnn
     3601 nnnnnnnnnn nnnnnnnnnn nnnnnnnnnn nncctttgac gttggagtcc acgttcttta
     3661 atagtggact cttgttccaa actggaacaa cactcaaccc tatctcggtc tattcttttg
     3721 atttataagg gattttgccg atttcggcct attggttaaa aaatgagctg atttaacaaa
     3781 aatttaacgc gaattttaac aaaatattaa cgcttacaat ttaggtggca cttttcgggg
     3841 aaatgtgcgc ggaaccccta tttgtttatt tttctaaata cattcaaata tgtatccgct
     3901 catgagacaa taaccctgat aaatgcttca ataatattga aaaaggaaga gtatgagtat
     3961 tcaacatttc cgtgtcgccc ttattccctt ttttgcggca ttttgccttc ctgtttttgc
     4021 tcacccagaa acgctggtga aagtaaaaga tgctgaagat cagttgggtg cacgagtggg
     4081 ttacatcgaa ctggatctca acagcggtaa gatccttgag agttttcgcc ccgaagaacg
     4141 ttttccaatg atgagcactt ttaaagttct gctatgtggc gcggtattat cccgtattga
     4201 cgccgggcaa gagcaactcg gtcgccgcat acactattct cagaatgact tggttgagta
     4261 ctcaccagtc acagaaaagc atcttacgga tggcatgaca gtaagagaat tatgcagtgc
     4321 tgccataacc atgagtgata acactgcggc caacttactt ctgacaacga tcggaggacc
     4381 gaaggagcta accgcttttt tgcacaacat gggggatcat gtaactcgcc ttgatcgttg
     4441 ggaaccggag ctgaatgaag ccataccaaa cgacgagcgt gacaccacga tgcctgtagc
     4501 aatggcaaca acgttgcgca aactattaac tggcgaacta cttactctag cttcccggca
     4561 acaattaata gactggatgg aggcggataa agttgcagga ccacttctgc gctcggccct
     4621 tccggctggc tggtttattg ctgataaatc tggagccggt gagcgtgggt ctcgcggtat
     4681 cattgcagca ctggggccag atggtaagcc ctcccgtatc gtagttatct acacgacggg
     4741 gagtcaggca actatggatg aacgaaatag acagatcgct gagataggtg cctcactgat
     4801 taagcattgg taactgtcag accaagttta ctcatatata ctttagattg atttaaaact
     4861 tcatttttaa tttaaaagga tctaggtgaa gatccttttt gataatctca tgaccaaaat
     4921 cccttaacgt gagttttcgt tccactgagc gtcagacccc gtagaaaaga tcaaaggatc
     4981 ttcttgagat cctttttttc tgcgcgtaat ctgctgcttg caaacaaaaa aaccaccgct
     5041 accagcggtg gtttgtttgc cggatcaaga gctaccaact ctttttccga aggtaactgg
     5101 cttcagcaga gcgcagatac caaatactgt tcttctagtg tagccgtagt taggccacca
     5161 cttcaagaac tctgtagcac cgcctacata cctcgctctg ctaatcctgt taccagtggc
     5221 tgctgccagt ggcgataagt cgtgtcttac cgggttggac tcaagacgat agttaccgga
     5281 taaggcgcag cggtcgggct gaacgggggg ttcgtgcaca cagcccagct tggagcgaac
     5341 gacctacacc gaactgagat acctacagcg tgagctatga gaaagcgcca cgcttcccga
     5401 agggagaaag gcggacaggt atccggtaag cggcagggtc ggaacaggag agcgcacgag
     5461 ggagcttcca gggggaaacg cctggtatct ttatagtcct gtcgggtttc gccacctctg
     5521 acttgagcgt cgatttttgt gatgctcgtc aggggggcgg agcctatgga aaaacgccag
     5581 caacgcggcc tttttacggt tcctggcctt ttgctggcct tttgctcaca tgttctttcc
     5641 tgcgttatcc cctgattctg tggataaccg tattaccgcc tttgagtgag ctgataccgc
     5701 tcgccgcagc cgaacgaccg agcgcagcga gtcagtgagc gaggaagcgg aagagcgccc
     5761 aatacgcaaa ccgcctctcc ccgcgcgttg gccgattcat taatgcagct ggcacgacag
     5821 gtttcccgac tggaaagcgg gcagtgagcg caacgcaatt aatgtgagtt agctcactca
     5881 ttaggcaccc caggctttac actttatgct tccggctcgt atgttgtgtg gaattgtgag
     5941 cggataacaa tttcacacag gaaacagcta tgaccatgat tacgccaagc gcgcaattaa
     6001 ccctcactaa agggaacaaa agctggagct gcaagcttaa tgtagtctta tgcaatactc
     6061 ttgtagtctt gcaacatggt aacgatgagt tagcaacatg ccttacaagg agagaaaaag
     6121 caccgtgcat gccgattggt ggaagtaagg tggtacgatc gtgccttatt aggaaggcaa
     6181 cagacgggtc tgacatggat tggacgaacc actgaattgc cgcattgcag agatattgta
     6241 tttaagtgcc tagctcgata cataaacggg tctctctggt tagaccagat ctgagcctgg
     6301 gagctctctg gctaactagg gaacccactg cttaagcctc aataaagctt gccttgagtg
     6361 cttcaagtag tgtgtgcccg tctgttgtgt gactctggta actagagatc cctcagaccc
     6421 ttttagtcag tgtggaaaat ctctagcagt ggcgcccgaa cagggacttg aaagcgaaag
     6481 ggaaaccaga ggagctctct cgacgcagga ctcggcttgc tgaagcgcgc acggcaagag
     6541 gcgaggggcg gcgactggtg agtacgccaa aaattttgac tagcggaggc tagaaggaga
     6601 gagatgggtg cgagagcgtc agtattaagc gggggagaat tagatcgcga tgggaaaaaa
     6661 ttcggttaag gccaggggga aagaaaaaat ataaattaaa acatatagta tgggcaagca
     6721 gggagctaga acgattcgca gttaatcctg gcctgttaga aacatcagaa ggctgtagac
     6781 aaatactggg acagctacaa ccatcccttc agacaggatc agaagaactt agatcattat
     6841 ataatacagt agcaaccctc tattgtgtgc atcaaaggat agagataaaa gacaccaagg
     6901 aagctttaga caagatagag gaagagcaaa acaaaagtaa gaccaccgca cagcaagcgg
     6961 ccgctgatct tcagacctgg aggaggagat atgagggaca attggagaag tgaattatat
     7021 aaatataaag tagtaaaaat tgaaccatta ggagtagcac ccaccaaggc aaagagaaga
     7081 gtggtgcaga gagaaaaaag agcagtggga ataggagctt tgttccttgg gttcttggga
     7141 gcagcaggaa gcactatggg cgcagcgtca atgacgctga cggtacaggc cagacaatta
     7201 ttgtctggta tagtgcagca gcagaacaat ttgctgaggg ctattgaggc gcaacagcat
     7261 ctgttgcaac tcacagtctg gggcatcaag cagctccagg caagaatcct ggctgtggaa
     7321 agatacctaa aggatcaaca gctcctgggg atttggggtt gctctggaaa actcatttgc
     7381 accactgctg tgccttggaa tgctagttgg agtaataaat ctctggaaca gatttggaat
     7441 cacacgacct ggatggagtg ggacagagaa attaacaatt acacaagctt aatacactcc
     7501 ttaattgaag aatcgcaaaa ccagcaagaa aagaatgaac aagaattatt ggaattagat
     7561 aaatgggcaa gtttgtggaa ttggtttaac ataacaaatt ggctgtggta tataaaatta
     7621 ttcataatga tagtaggagg cttggtaggt ttaagaatag tttttgctgt actttctata
     7681 gtgaatagag ttaggcaggg atattcacca ttatcgtttc agacccacct cccaaccccg
     7741 aggggaccca gagagggcct atttcccatg attccttcat atttgcatat acgatacaag
     7801 gctgttagag agataattag aattaatttg actgtaaaca caaagatatt agtacaaaat
     7861 acgtgacgta gaaagtaata atttcttggg tagtttgcag ttttaaaatt atgttttaaa
     7921 atggactatc atatgcttac cgtaacttga aagtatttcg atttcttggc tttatatatc
     7981 ttgtggaaag gacgaaacac cgggagctga gagatcactg cagttttaga gctagaaata
     8041 gcaagttaaa ataaggctag tccgttatca acttgaaaaa gtggcaccga gtcggtgctt
     8101 ttttaagctt ggcgtaacta gatcttgaga caaatggcag tattcatcca caattttaaa
     8161 agaaaagggg ggattggggg gtacagtgca ggggaaagaa tagtagacat aatagcaaca
     8221 gacatacaaa ctaaagaatt acaaaaacaa attacaaaaa ttcaaaattt tcgggtttat
     8281 tacagggaca gcagagatcc actttggcgc cggctcgagg ggg
//
