[The description below was written by a language model from this plasmid's Addgene catalogue record and the feature table of its GenBank file.]
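Description:
CDK11A gRNA (BRDN0001145793) is a third-generation lentiviral guide RNA plasmid built on the lentiGuide-Puro backbone and designed to direct Cas9 to the human CDK11A gene, which encodes a cyclin-dependent kinase. The 8.3 kb circular construct is propagated in E. coli through a high-copy ColE1/pUC-type origin with ampicillin selection from the bla gene. The backbone also carries an f1 origin, an SV40 origin and poly(A) signal, and lac, T7 and T3 promoter remnants from the parental cloning vector.

The lentiviral transfer cassette begins with an RSV promoter fused to a truncated HIV-1 5' LTR, which makes genomic RNA production Tat-independent. It continues through the Psi packaging signal and the Rev response element, and ends in a U3-deleted, self-inactivating 3' LTR. Inside this unit, a human U6 RNA polymerase III promoter drives the CDK11A-specific spacer joined to the Streptococcus pyogenes gRNA scaffold. A cPPT/CTS element follows, which aids nuclear import of the proviral DNA. Downstream, the EF-1-alpha promoter with its first intron expresses puromycin N-acetyltransferase so that transduced mammalian cells can be selected. A WPRE after this gene enhances transcript stability and expression.

The plasmid does not encode Cas9, so it must be paired with a separate Cas9 vector or used in cells that already express the nuclease. It belongs to a human kinome gRNA collection and is suited to CRISPR knockout of CDK11A. The depositors note that the guide was designed against a GenBank reference sequence that has since been withdrawn. The cloning method is not recorded.
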