Addgene plasmid #75889: CDK11A gRNA (BRDN0001145793)
Purpose: 3rd generation lentiviral gRNA plasmid targeting human CDK11A
Depositing lab: John Doench & David Root. Depositing organization: Broad Institute. Publication: Optimized sgRNA design to maximize activity and minimize off-target effects of CRISPR-Cas9. Doench JG, Fusi N, Sullender M, Hegde M, Vaimberg EW, Donovan KF, Smith I, Tothova Z, Wilen C, Orchard R, Virgin HW, Listgarten J, Root DE. Nat Biotechnol. 2016 Jan 18. doi: 10.1038/nbt.3437. PubMed 26780180.
Backbone
  Vector backbone: lentiGuide-Puro
  Backbone manufacturer: Zhang Lab (Addgene plasmid # 52963)
  Vector type: Mammalian Expression, Lentiviral, CRISPR
  Selectable markers: Puromycin
Growth in bacteria
  Bacterial resistance: Ampicillin, 100 μg/mL
  Growth temperature: 37°C
  Growth strain: DH5alpha
  Copy number: High Copy
Gene/Insert
  Gene/Insert name: CDK11A (alt name: CDK11A)
  gRNA/shRNA sequence: GGAGCTGAGAGATCACTGCA
  Species: H. sapiens (human)
  Entrez Gene: CDK11A (a.k.a. CDC2L2, CDC2L3, CDK11-p110, CDK11-p46, CDK11-p58, PITSLRE, p58GTA)
  Promoter: hU6
  Cloning method: Unknown
  Sequencing primers: 5′ U6-F; 3′ pS2-R
Terms and licenses: Academic/Nonprofit Terms; Industry Terms: Not Available to Industry
Depositor comments: The gRNA was designed to target a Genbank reference sequence which has since been removed from the database. Note that this plasmid does NOT contain Cas9. It should be used in conjunction with lentiCas9-Blast (Addgene #52962) or otherwise with cell lines already expressing Cas9. Browse the full kinome gRNA library at http://www.addgene.org/pooled-library/broadgpp-human-kinome/ or visit http://www.broadinstitute.org/rnai/public/ for detailed protocols and information.
How to cite: CDK11A gRNA (BRDN0001145793) was a gift from John Doench & David Root (Addgene plasmid # 75889 ; http://n2t.net/addgene:75889 ; RRID:Addgene_75889)
