>Addgene plasmid #75889 | CDK11A gRNA (BRDN0001145793) | depositor partial sequence | sequence record 143349 | Target Sequence
GGAGCTGAGAGATCACTGCA
