>Addgene plasmid #75889 | CDK11A gRNA (BRDN0001145793) | addgene partial sequence | sequence record 184765 | hU6-F
AAAGTAATAATTTCTTGGGTAGTTTGCAGTTTTAAAATTATGTTTTAAAATGGACTATCATATGCTTACC
GTAACTTGAAAGTATTTCGATTTCTTGGCTTTATATATCTTGTGGAAAGGACGAAACACCGGGAGCTGAG
AGATCACTGCAGTTTTAGAGCTAGAAATAGCAAGTTAAAATAAGGCTAGTCCGTTATCAACTTGAAAAAG
TGGCACCGAGTCGGTGCTTTTTTAAGCTTGGCGTAACTAGATCTTGAGACAAATGGCAGTATTCATCCAC
AATTTTAAAAGAAAAGGGGGGATTGGGGGGTACAGTGCAGGGGAAAGAATAGTAGACATAATAGCAACAG
ACATACAAACTAAAGAATTACAAAAACAAATTACAAAAATTCAAAATTTTCGGGTTTATTACAGGGACAG
CAGAGATCCACTTTGGCGCCGGCTCGAGGGGGCCCGGGTGCAAAGATGGATAAAGTTTTAAACAGAGAGG
AATCTTTGCAGCTAATGGACCTTCTAGGTCTTGAAAGGAGTGGGAATTGGCTCCGGTGCCCGTCAGTGGG
CAGAGCGCAC
